Addgene plasmid #86026: pGL4.23 A82V/T230A/D637G 2014 EBOV Delta-Mucin-Like-Domain
Purpose: Ebola Virus (Makona) Glycoprotein in CMV driven mammalian expression vector
Depositing lab: Jeremy Luban & Pardis Sabeti. Depositing organization: Harvard University. Publication: Ebola Virus Glycoprotein with Increased Infectivity Dominated the 2013-2016 Epidemic. Diehl WE, Lin AE, Grubaugh ND, Carvalho LM, Kim K, Kyawe PP, McCauley SM, Donnard E, Kucukural A, McDonel P, Schaffner SF, Garber M, Rambaut A, Andersen KG, Sabeti PC, Luban J. Cell. 2016 Nov 3;167(4):1088-1098.e6. doi: 10.1016/j.cell.2016.10.014. PubMed 27814506.
Backbone
  Vector backbone: pGL4.23
  Backbone manufacturer: Promega
  Backbone size w/o insert (bp): 1488
  Total vector size (bp): 4655
  Modifications to backbone: CMV IE promoter/enhancer inserted upstream of minimal promoter
  Vector type: Mammalian Expression
Growth in bacteria
  Bacterial resistance: Ampicillin, 100 μg/mL
  Growth temperature: 37°C
  Growth strain: DH5alpha
  Copy number: High Copy
Gene/Insert
  Gene/Insert name: Makona Ebola Virus Glycoprotein (alt names: EBOV GP; EBOV Makona GP)
  Species: Zaire ebolavirus - Makona
  Insert size (bp): 1488
  Mutation: Lacks mucin-like domain; Changed alanine 82 to valine, threonine 230 to alanine, and aspartic acid 637 to glycine
  GenBank ID: KJ660346.2 AHX24649.2
  Promoter: CMV IE
  Cloning method: Restriction Enzyme; 5′ cloning site NcoI (not destroyed); 3′ cloning site XbaI (not destroyed)
  Sequencing primers: 5′ CMV F; 3′ SV40 pA R
Terms and licenses: Academic/Nonprofit Terms; Industry Terms: Not Available to Industry
How to cite: pGL4.23 A82V/T230A/D637G 2014 EBOV Delta-Mucin-Like-Domain was a gift from Jeremy Luban & Pardis Sabeti (Addgene plasmid # 86026 ; http://n2t.net/addgene:86026 ; RRID:Addgene_86026)
