[The description below was written by a language model from this plasmid's Addgene catalogue record and pLannotate feature annotations shown in this document.]
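Description:
pGL4.23 A82V/T230A/D637G 2014 EBOV Delta-Mucin-Like-Domain is a mammalian expression plasmid built on the Promega pGL4.23 backbone, in which a Zaire ebolavirus (Makona, 2014 outbreak lineage) glycoprotein coding sequence has been cloned between NcoI and XbaI sites. The backbone was modified by inserting the human cytomegalovirus immediate-early enhancer and promoter upstream of the vector's minimal TATA-box promoter (minP), so that strong constitutive CMV-driven transcription reads through minP into the GP open reading frame. Upstream of this cassette sit the synthetic poly(A) signal and RNA polymerase II pause site typical of pGL4 vectors, which limit spurious read-through transcription from the plasmid backbone. An SV40 late poly(A) signal lies just beyond the 3′ end of GP, although the feature table annotates it on the opposite strand to the coding sequence. The plasmid is propagated in E. coli at high copy through a ColE1/pUC-type origin and selected with ampicillin via β-lactamase. The short tetracycline-resistance and SV40 large T antigen annotations are only fragments and not functional genes.

The roughly 1.5 kb insert encodes a GP lacking the mucin-like domain and carrying three substitutions: alanine 82 to valine, threonine 230 to alanine, and aspartic acid 637 to glycine. No epitope tag or reporter is annotated. The catalogue lists the backbone size without insert as the same figure as the insert size, which appears to be an entry error given the 4,655 bp total. The associated publication concerns glycoprotein variants with increased infectivity that arose during the 2013–2016 epidemic, so the construct is suited to expressing this mutant GP in mammalian cells to compare the functional effects of these epidemic-associated changes, although the record does not describe specific assays.
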