Features (pLannotate 1.2.2; 12 found; start..end, strand, type, name):
    388..976     +  rep_origin     ori: high-copy-number ColE1/pMB1/pBR322/pUC origin of replication
   1156..1288    -  CDS            TcR (fragment): tetracycline efflux protein; tet; confers resistance to tetracycline
   1304..1372    +  CDS            large T antigen (fragment): large T antigen from SV40 (simian virus 40)
   1395..1516    +  polyA_signal   SV40 poly(A) signal: SV40 polyadenylation signal
   1559..3043    -  CDS            GP (fragment): VGP_EBOZ5 - Experimental evidence at protein level: Swiss-Prot protein existence level 1. [GP2]: Acts as a class I viral fusion protein. Under the current model, the protein has at least 3 conformational states: pre- fusion native state, pre-hairpin intermediate state, and post-fusion hairpin state. During viral and target cell membrane fusion, the coiled coil regions (heptad repeats) assume a trimer-of-hairpins structure, positioning the fusion peptide in close proximity to the C-terminal region of the ectodomain. The formation of this structure appears to drive apposition and subsequent fusi
   3076..3107    -  promoter       minP: minimal TATA-box promoter with low basal activity
   3132..3315    -  promoter       CMV promoter (fragment): human cytomegalovirus (CMV) immediate early promoter
   3316..3695    -  enhancer       CMV enhancer: human cytomegalovirus immediate early enhancer
   3725..3816    -  misc_feature   pause site: RNA polymerase II transcriptional pause signal from the human α2 globin gene
   3830..3878    -  polyA_signal   poly(A) signal: synthetic polyadenylation signal
   3941..3982    +  promoter       AmpR promoter (fragment): bla
   3983..188     +  CDS            AmpR (across the origin): β-lactamase confers resistance to ampicillin, carbenicillin, and related antibiotics
>Addgene plasmid #86026 | pGL4.23 A82V/T230A/D637G 2014 EBOV Delta-Mucin-Like-Domain | addgene full sequence | sequence record 169924 | Addgene NGS Result
CTGGCTGGTTCATTGCTGACAAATCGGGGGCCGGTGAACGCGGCTCTCGCGGCATCATTGCTGCGCTGGG
GCCTGATGGTAAGCCCTCACGAATCGTAGTGATCTACACGACGGGGAGTCAGGCCACTATGGACGAACGA
AATAGGCAGATCGCTGAGATCGGTGCCTCACTGATCAAGCACTGGTAACCACTGCAGTGGTTTAGCATTT
GCGGCCGCTGTCAGACCAAGTTTACTCATATATACTTTAGATTGATTTAAAACTTCATTTTTAATTTAAA
AGGATCTAGGTGAAGATCCTTTTTGATAATCTCATGACCAAAATCCCTTAACGTGAGTTTTCGTTCCACT
GAGCGTCAGACCCCGTAGAAAAGATCAAAGGATCTTCTTGAGATCCTTTTTTTCTGCGCGTAATCTGCTG
CTTGCAAACAAAAAAACCACCGCTACCAGCGGTGGTTTGTTTGCCGGATCAAGAGCTACCAACTCTTTTT
CCGAAGGTAACTGGCTTCAGCAGAGCGCAGATACCAAATACTGTTCTTCTAGTGTAGCCGTAGTTAGGCC
ACCACTTCAAGAACTCTGTAGCACCGCCTACATACCTCGCTCTGCTAATCCTGTTACCAGTGGCTGCTGC
CAGTGGCGATAAGTCGTGTCTTACCGGGTTGGACTCAAGACGATAGTTACCGGATAAGGCGCAGCGGTCG
GGCTGAACGGGGGGTTCGTGCACACAGCCCAGCTTGGAGCGAACGACCTACACCGAACTGAGATACCTAC
AGCGTGAGCTATGAGAAAGCGCCACGCTTCCCGAAGGGAGAAAGGCGGACAGGTATCCGGTAAGCGGCAG
GGTCGGAACAGGAGAGCGCACGAGGGAGCTTCCAGGGGGAAACGCCTGGTATCTTTATAGTCCTGTCGGG
TTTCGCCACCTCTGACTTGAGCGTCGATTTTTGTGATGCTCGTCAGGGGGGCGGAGCCTATGGAAAAACG
CCAGCAACGCGGCCTTTTTACGGTTCCTGGCCTTTTGCTGGCCTTTTGCTCACATGTTCTTTCCTGCGTT
ATCCCCTGATTCTGTGGATAACCGTATTACCGCCTTTGAGTGAGCTGATACCGCTCGCCGCAGCCGAACG
ACCGAGCGCAGCGAGTCAGTGAGCGAGGAAGCGGAAGAGCGCTGCCGGCACCTGTCCTACGAGTTGCATG
ATAAAGAAGACAGTCATAAGTGCGGCGACGATAGTCATGCCCCGCGCCCACCGGAAGGAGCTGACTGGGT
TGAAGGCTCTCAAGGGCATCGGTCGACGGATCCTTATCGATTTTACCACATTTGTAGAGGTTTTACTTGC
TTTAAAAAACCTCCCACACCTCCCCCTGAACCTGAAACATAAAATGAATGCAATTGTTGTTGTTAACTTG
TTTATTGCAGCTTATAATGGTTACAAATAAAGCAATAGCATCACAAATTTCACAAATAAAGCATTTTTTT
CACTGCATTCTAGTTGTGGTTTGTCCAAACTCATCAATGTATCTTATCATGTCTGCTCGAAGCGGCCGGC
CGCCCCGACTCTAGACTAAAAGACAAATTTGCATATACAGAATAAAGCGATAACTGCAATTATAACACCT
GTAACTCCAATACCTGCCGGTATCCATTGTCTCCATCCTGTCCACCAATTGTCATTGTCCCCCTGGCCCG
GAAGGGTTTTATCAACAAAATCATGAATAATCTGATCAATTTTGTCTGTTATGTTCTTGGTCCAATCATG
TGGTTCGATACAGCAGTCCGGTCCCAAAATGTGGCATGTGCCACCCCATCGCTGCAGCAGGAAGTCAATT
GCCTTACGGTTGAGGATTGAAAAGGTTCGCAGCTCAGTTGTGGCTCTCAGGAACAGTTGGAGAGCTTGAG
TCGTTTCGTTGGCCAGCTGCCTCAACCCACAGATTAAACCATCTTGGTTGTGCATTAGCCCCTCTGTGTA
AATTCCTTCGGCTGCTGGCCCGAAATATGGTATCCAGGCCAATCCGATTGCAGCACCTTCATCCTGAGTA
GTCCAGTAATGTAAATTGGGGTTGCATTTGGGTTGAGCATTGACAATTACTTCTCTTCGAGTCCTTCTCC
CGCCTGTGATCAGTCCTGCGAAAGACAACTCTTCACTGCGAATTTTTCTAGTGAGGTTTTTTTTAGTTTC
CCAGAAGGCCCACTCCCCGATTGTTGTATCAATTTCGGGGTTGACCTTCCAAATTAGTTTTCCCGTGGTG
TTGCTCCTCTTCCCACTTGCATATATTGTCTCATTCAGCTGGAGCAGAAACTGTGGTGTGAATCTTGATT
CAAGTTGGACGTAGGTCAAATTGTCAACCTCGAACAAGTACTCTGCCTCATTAGTTCCAAAACCGGTAGC
CTGATATCTAATTGTGGTAGAATAATAGCCACTCGACGGGTCCTCCGTTGCATTGACCGGCTCTCTCAAG
GGGTGTGAGCTGAAGAAGTCCTTCTTAGCTTGGGGCAGTATCAGAAATGCAACGACACCTTCAGCGAAAG
TCGTTCCTCGGTAGATAACTGTGGAAGCAAGTCGATCATACAGGAAGAAAGCACCCTCTTTGTGGAAGGC
AAAGTCTCCGGCACATGGTCCCGTTCCTGATACTTTGTGCACATACCGGCACCGGGGGAAGCCCCGAATC
CCGTCTGGCGCTGCTGGTAGACACTCACTCCCGTCAGGTTTTTTGATTTCAAGATTGTAGCAGTTTTCAG
CCCATTCACCAGCTTCATAATTGACCACCTTTGGTGGGACACCGGACCTGAAGCCCCATCTTTTAGTCAC
AGATGGCACGTCAGTTGCCACTCCATTCCCCTCGAGATTCAGTCCAACTGATCTCAATTGATTTGTGGAT
GACAGTTTGTCACGACAAACTAGTTTGTCGACATCACTAACCTGTAATGTACTATTGTGGATAACTCCAA
GCGGGATGGAAAATGTTCTTTGGAAAAGGATAATTACCCAAAGAAAGAATGATGTCCTCTTGAATCGATC
ACGAGGTAACTGCAATATTCCTGTAACACCCATGGTGGCTTTACCAACAGTACCGGATTGCCAAGCTGGA
AGTCGAGCTTCCATTATATACCCTCTAGTGTCTAAGCTTGGCCGCCGAGGCCCCACCGTACACGCCTACC
GCCCATTTGCGTCAATGGGGCGGAGTTGTTACGACATTTTGGAAAGTCCCGTTGATTTTGGTGCCAAAAC
AAACTCCCATTGACGTCAATGGGGTGGAGACTTGGAAATCCCCGTGAGTCAAACCGCTATCCACGCCCAT
TGATGTACTGCCAAAACCGCATCACCATGGTAATAGCGATGACTAATACGTAGATGTACTGCCAAGTAGG
AAAGTCCCATAAGGTCATGTACTGGGCATAATGCCAGGCGGGCCATTTACCGTCATTGACGTCAATAGGG
GGCGTACTTGGCATATGATACACTTGATGTACTGCCAAGTGGGCAGTTTACCGTAAATACTCCACCCATT
GACGTCAATGGAAAGTCCCTATTGGCGTTACTATGGGAACATACGTCATTATTGACGTCAATGGGCGGGG
GTCGTTGGGCGGTCAGCCAGGCGGGCCATTTACCGTAAGTTATGTAACGCGGAACTCCATATATGGGCTA
TGAACTAATGACCCCGTAATTGATTACTATTAATAACTAGTCAATAATCAATGTCAACGCGTATATCTGG
CGGCCAGTTAGGCCAGAGAAATGTTCTGGCACCTGCACTTGCACTGGGGACAGCCTATTTTGCTAGTTTG
TTTTGTTTCGTTTTGTTTTGATGGAGAGCGTATGTTAGTACTATCGATTCACACAAAAAACCAACACACA
GATGTAATGAAAATAAAGATATTTTATTGCGGCCTGTCCAATACCTCCCGTACCTTAATATTACTTACTT
ATCCTTGAGAGACGTACTAGTAACCCTGATAAATGCTTCAATAATATTGAAAAAGGACGAGTATGAGCAT
CCAACATTTTCGTGTCGCACTCATTCCCTTCTTTGCGGCATTTTGCTTGCCTGTTTTTGCACACCCCGAA
ACGCTGGTGAAAGTAAAAGATGCTGAAGATCAACTGGGTGCAAGAGTGGGCTATATCGAACTGGATCTCA
ATAGCGGCAAGATCCTTGAGTCTTTCCGCCCCGAAGAACGATTCCCGATGATGAGCACTTTCAAAGTACT
GCTATGTGGCGCGGTGTTGTCCCGTATAGACGCCGGGCAAGAGCAGCTTGGTCGCCGTATACACTACTCA
CAAAACGACTTGGTTGAGTACTCGCCGGTCACGGAAAAGCATCTTACGGATGGCATGACGGTAAGAGAAT
TGTGTAGTGCTGCCATTACCATGAGCGACAACACCGCGGCCAACTTACTTCTGACAACGATCGGAGGCCC
TAAGGAGCTGACTGCATTTCTTCATAATATGGGTGATCATGTGACCCGGCTTGACCGCTGGGAACCAGAG
TTGAACGAAGCCATACCGAACGACGAGCGTGATACCACGATGCCAGTAGCAATGGCCACAACTCTTCGGA
AACTACTCACTGGCGAACTTCTTACTCTAGCATCACGACAGCAGCTCATAGACTGGATGGAGGCGGACAA
AGTAGCAGGACCACTTCTTCGCTCGGCCCTCCCTG
